Addgene plasmid #172086: EIF2B3-A322G
Purpose: In vitro transcription for rescue experiments
Depositing lab: Cheol-Hee Kim. Depositing organization: Chungnam National University. Publication: Eif2b3 mutants recapitulate phenotypes of vanishing white matter disease and validate novel disease alleles in zebrafish. Lee YR, Kim SH, Ben-Mahmoud A, Kim OH, Choi TI, Lee KH, Ku B, Eum J, Kee Y, Lee S, Cha J, Won D, Lee ST, Choi JR, Lee JS, Kim HD, Kim HG, Bonkowsky JL, Kang HC, Kim CH. Hum Mol Genet. 2021 Apr 27;30(5):331-342. doi: 10.1093/hmg/ddab033. PubMed 33517449.
Backbone
  Vector backbone: pCS2+
  Backbone size w/o insert (bp): 4000
  Vector type: Mammalian Expression
Growth in bacteria
  Bacterial resistance: Ampicillin, 100 μg/mL
  Growth temperature: 37°C
  Growth strain: DH5alpha
  Copy number: High Copy
Gene/Insert
  Gene/Insert name: EIF2B3
  Species: H. sapiens (human)
  Insert size (bp): 1400
  Mutation: c.965C>G
  Entrez Gene: EIF2B3 (a.k.a. EIF-2B, EIF2Bgamma)
  Promoter: CMV
  Cloning method: Restriction Enzyme; 5′ cloning site ClaI (unknown if destroyed); 3′ cloning site XbaI (unknown if destroyed)
  Sequencing primers: 5′ SP6; 3′ T3
Terms and licenses: Academic/Nonprofit Terms; Industry Terms: Not Available to Industry
How to cite: EIF2B3-A322G was a gift from Cheol-Hee Kim (Addgene plasmid # 172086 ; http://n2t.net/addgene:172086 ; RRID:Addgene_172086)
