[The description below was written by a language model from this plasmid's Addgene catalogue record and pLannotate feature annotations shown in this document.]
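Description:
EIF2B3-A322G is a pCS2+-based plasmid carrying the human EIF2B3 coding sequence, which encodes the gamma subunit of eukaryotic initiation factor 2B, the guanine nucleotide exchange factor that recycles eIF2-GDP to eIF2-GTP. The insert bears the point mutation c.965C>G, which the construct name indicates corresponds to an alanine-to-glycine change at residue 322. It was cloned between the ClaI and XbaI sites of the polylinker. The sequenced plasmid is about 5.5 kb. It is propagated in E. coli through a high-copy ColE1/pUC-type origin with ampicillin selection from the β-lactamase gene. An f1 origin and remnants of the lac promoter/operator, lacI and lacZα from the parental backbone are also present.

The expression cassette follows the usual pCS2+ layout. A simian cytomegalovirus IE94 enhancer/promoter lies upstream and can drive expression in vertebrate cells or embryos. It is followed by an SP6 phage promoter, the EIF2B3 open reading frame and an SV40 polyadenylation signal. T7 (annotated as a fragment) and T3 promoters sit downstream in the opposite orientation. The SP6 promoter allows sense mRNA to be synthesised in vitro from the template, and this matches the recorded purpose of in vitro transcription for rescue experiments. No epitope tag or reporter is annotated.

The associated study concerns zebrafish eif2b3 mutants as a model of vanishing white matter disease and the validation of novel disease alleles. This suggests the variant mRNA is used to test whether this human allele can rescue the mutant phenotype, although the record does not give experimental details.
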