Features (pLannotate 1.2.2; 15 found; start..end, strand, type, name):
      1..978     +  promoter       CMV IE94 promoter: enhancer/promoter region of simian cytomegalovirus major immediate early transcription unit IE94
   1013..1031    +  promoter       SP6 promoter: promoter for bacteriophage SP6 RNA polymerase
   1105..2460    +  CDS            EIF2B3: EI2BG_HUMAN - Experimental evidence at protein level: Swiss-Prot protein existence level 1. Catalyzes the exchange of eukaryotic initiation factor 2- bound GDP for GTP. From Homo sapiens (Human).
   2525..2542    -  promoter       T7 promoter (fragment): promoter for bacteriophage T7 RNA polymerase
   2547..2681    -  polyA_signal   SV40 poly(A) signal: SV40 polyadenylation signal
   2794..2812    -  promoter       T3 promoter: promoter for bacteriophage T3 RNA polymerase
   2857..2873    -  protein_bind   lac operator: The lac repressor binds to the lac operator to inhibit transcription in E. coli. This inhibition can be relieved by adding lactose or isopropyl-β-D-thiogalactopyranoside (IPTG). lac repressor encoded by lacI
   2881..2911    -  promoter       lac promoter: promoter for the E. coli lac operon
   2926..2947    -  protein_bind   CAP binding site: CAP binding activates transcription in the presence of cAMP. E. coli catabolite activator protein
   2960..3052    -  CDS            lacI (fragment): lac repressor; lacI; The lac repressor binds to the lac operator to inhibit transcription in E. coli. This inhibition can be relieved by adding lactose or isopropyl-β-D-thiogalactopyranoside (IPTG).
   3235..3823    -  rep_origin     ori: high-copy-number ColE1/pMB1/pBR322/pUC origin of replication
   3994..4854    -  CDS            AmpR: β-lactamase; bla; confers resistance to ampicillin, carbenicillin, and related antibiotics
   4855..4959    -  promoter       AmpR promoter: bla
   5012..5440    -  rep_origin     f1 ori (sequence partly withheld): f1 bacteriophage origin of replication; arrow indicates direction of (+) strand synthesis
   5445..5511    -  CDS            lacZα (fragment): LacZα fragment of β-galactosidase; lacZ fragment
>Addgene plasmid #172086 | EIF2B3-A322G | addgene full sequence | sequence record 337903 | Addgene NGS Result
GCCAATTCAATATGGCGTATATGGACTCATGCCAATTCAATATGGTGGATCTGGACCTGTGCCAATTCAA
TATGGCGTATATGGACTCGTGCCAATTCAATATGGTGGATCTGGACCCCAGCCAATTCAATATGGCGGAC
TTGGCACCATGCCAATTCAATATGGCGGACCTGGCACTGTGCCAACTGGGGAGGGGTCTACTTGGCACGG
TGCCAAGTTTGAGGAGGGGTCTTGGCCCTGTGCCAAGTCCGCCATATTGAATTGGCATGGTGCCAATAAT
GGCGGCCATATTGGCTATATGCCAGGATCAATATATAGGCAATATCCAATATGGCCCTATGCCAATATGG
CTATTGGCCAGGTTCAATACTATGTATTGGCCCTATGCCATATAGTATTCCATATATGGGTTTTCCTATT
GACGTAGATAGCCCCTCCCAATGGGCGGTCCCATATACCATATATGGGGCTTCCTAATACCGCCCATAGC
CACTCCCCCATTGACGTCAATGGTCTCTATATATGGTCTTTCCTATTGACGTCATATGGGCGGTCCTATT
GACGTATATGGCGCCTCCCCCATTGACGTCAATTACGGTAAATGGCCCGCCTGGCTCAATGCCCATTGAC
GTCAATAGGACCACCCACCATTGACGTCAATGGGATGGCTCATTGCCCATTCATATCCGTTCTCACGCCC
CCTATTGACGTCAATGACGGTAAATGGCCCACTTGGCAGTACATCAATATCTATTAATAGTAACTTGGCA
AGTACATTACTATTGGAAGTACGCCAGGGTACATTGGCAGTACTCCCATTGACGTCAATGGCGGTAAATG
GCCCGCGATGGCTGCCAAGTACATCCCCATTGACGTCAATGGGGAGGGGCAATGACGCAAATGGGCGTTC
CATTGACGTAAATGGGCGGTAGGCGTGCCTAATGGGAGGTCTATATAAGCAATGCTCGTTTAGGGAACCG
CCATTCTGCCTGGGGACGTCGGAGCAAGCTTGATTTAGGTGACACTATAGAATACAAGCTACTTGTTCTT
TTTGCAGGATCCCATCGATGGCCGCACACAAGCTGGCTGACCCGGTTTGTAAAAATGGAATTTCAAGCAG
TAGTGATGGCAGTAGGTGGAGGATCTCGGATGACAGACCTAACTTCCAGCATTCCCAAACCTCTGCTTCC
AGTTGGGAACAAACCTTTAATTTGGTACCCATTGAACCTGCTTGAGCGTGTTGGATTTGAAGAAGTCATT
GTGGTTACAACCAGGGATGTTCAAAAGGCTCTATGTGCAGAATTCAAGATGAAAATGAAGCCAGATATTG
TGTGTATTCCTGATGATGCTGACATGGGAACTGCAGATTCTTTGCGCTACATATATCCAAAACTTAAGAC
AGATGTGCTGGTGCTGAGCTGTGATCTGATAACAGACGTTGCCTTACATGAGGTTGTGGACCTGTTTAGA
GCTTATGATGCATCACTTGCTATGTTGATGAGAAAAGGCCAAGATAGCATAGAACCTGTTCCCGGTCAAA
AGGGGAAAAAAAAAGCAGTGGAGCAGCGTGACTTCATTGGAGTGGACAGCACAGGAAAGAGGCTGCTCTT
CATGGCTAATGAAGCAGACTTGGATGAAGAGCTGGTCATTAAGGGATCCATCCTACAGAAGCATCCTAGA
ATACGTTTCCACACGGGTCTTGTGGATGCCCACCTCTACTGTTTGAAAAAATACATCGTGGACTTCCTAA
TGGAAAATGGGTCAATAACTTCTATCCGGAGTGAACTGATTCCATATTTAGTGAGAAAACAGTTTTCCTC
AGCTTCCTCACAACAGGGACAAGAAGAAAAAGAGGAGGATCTAAAGAAAAAGGAGCTGAAGTCCTTAGAT
ATCTACAGTTTTATAAAAGAAGCCAATACACTGAACCTGGCTCCCTATGATGCCTGCTGGAATGCCTGTC
GAGGAGACAGGTGGGAAGACTTGTCCAGATCACAGGTGCGCTGCTATGTCCACATCATGAAAGAGGGGCT
CTGCTCTCGAGTGAGCACACTGGGACTCTACATGGAAGGAAACAGACAGGTGCCCAAATTGCTGTCTGCT
CTCTGTCCAGAAGAACCACCAGTCCATTCGTCAGCCCAGATTGTCAGCAAACACCTGGTTGGAGTTGACA
GCCTCATTGGGCCAGAGACACAGATTGGAGAGAAGTCATCCATTAAGCGCTCAGTCATTGGCTCATCCTG
TCTCATAAAAGATAGAGTGACTATTACCAATTGCCTTCTCATGAACTCAGTCACTGTGGAGGAAGGAAGC
AATATCCAAGGCAGTGTCATCTGCAACAATGCTGTGATCGAGAAGGGTGCAGACATCAAGGACTGCTTGA
TTGGAAGTGGCCAGAGGATTGAAGCCAAAGCTAAACGAGTGAATGAGGTGATCGTGGGGAATGACCAGCT
CATGGAGATCTGAGTTCTGAGCAAGTCAGACTCCTTCCTTTTGGCCTCCAAAGCCACAGATGTTGGCTCT
AGAACTATAGTGAGTCGTATTACGTAGATCCAGACATGATAAGATACATTGATGAGTTTGGACAAACCAC
AACTAGAATGCAGTGAAAAAAATGCTTTATTTGTGAAATTTGTGATGCTATTGCTTTATTTGTAACCATT
ATAAGCTGCAATAAACAAGTTAACAACAACAATTGCATTCATTTTATGTTTCAGGTTCAGGGGGAGGTGT
GGGAGGTTTTTTAATTCGCGGCCGCGGCGCCAATGCATTGGGCCCGGTACCCAGCTTTTGTTCCCTTTAG
TGAGGGTTAATTGCGCGCTTGGCGTAATCATGGTCATAGCTGTTTCCTGTGTGAAATTGTTATCCGCTCA
CAATTCCACACAACATACGAGCCGGGAGCATAAAGTGTAAAGCCTGGGGTGCCTAATGAGTGAGCTAACT
CACATTAATTGCGTTGCGCTCACTGCCCGCTTTCCAGTCGGGAAACCTGTCGTGCCAGCTGCATTAATGA
ATCGGCCAACGCGCGGGGAGAGGCGGTTTGCGTATTGGGCGCTCTTCCGCTTCCTCGCTCACTGACTCGC
TGCGCTCGGTCGTTCGGCTGCGGCGAGCGGTATCAGCTCACTCAAAGGCGGTAATACGGTTATCCACAGA
ATCAGGGGATAACGCAGGAAAGAACATGTGAGCAAAAGGCCAGCAAAAGGCCAGGAACCGTAAAAAGGCC
GCGTTGCTGGCGTTTTTCCATAGGCTCCGCCCCCCTGACGAGCATCACAAAAATCGACGCTCAAGTCAGA
GGTGGCGAAACCCGACAGGACTATAAAGATACCAGGCGTTTCCCCCTGGAAGCTCCCTCGTGCGCTCTCC
TGTTCCGACCCTGCCGCTTACCGGATACCTGTCCGCCTTTCTCCCTTCGGGAAGCGTGGCGCTTTCTCAT
AGCTCACGCTGTAGGTATCTCAGTTCGGTGTAGGTCGTTCGCTCCAAGCTGGGCTGTGTGCACGAACCCC
CCGTTCAGCCCGACCGCTGCGCCTTATCCGGTAACTATCGTCTTGAGTCCAACCCGGTAAGACACGACTT
ATCGCCACTGGCAGCAGCCACTGGTAACAGGATTAGCAGAGCGAGGTATGTAGGCGGTGCTACAGAGTTC
TTGAAGTGGTGGCCTAACTACGGCTACACTAGAAGAACAGTATTTGGTATCTGCGCTCTGCTGAAGCCAG
TTACCTTCGGAAAAAGAGTTGGTAGCTCTTGATCCGGCAAACAAACCACCGCTGGTAGCGGTGGTTTTTT
TGTTTGCAAGCAGCAGATTACGCGCAGAAAAAAAGGATCTCAAGAAGATCCTTTGATCTTTTCTACGGGG
TCTGACGCTCAGTGGAACGAAAACTCACGTTAAGGGATTTTGGTCATGAGATTATCAAAAAGGATCTTCA
CCTAGATCCTTTTAAATTAAAAATGAAGTTTTAAATCAATCTAAAGTATATATGAGTAAACTTGGTCTGA
CAGTTACCAATGCTTAATCAGTGAGGCACCTATCTCAGCGATCTGTCTATTTCGTTCATCCATAGTTGCC
TGACTCCCCGTCGTGTAGATAACTACGATACGGGAGGGCTTACCATCTGGCCCCAGTGCTGCAATGATAC
CGCGAGACCCACGCTCACCGGCTCCAGATTTATCAGCAATAAACCAGCCAGCCGGAAGGGCCGAGCGCAG
AAGTGGTCCTGCAACTTTATCCGCCTCCATCCAGTCTATTAATTGTTGCCGGGAAGCTAGAGTAAGTAGT
TCGCCAGTTAATAGTTTGCGCAACGTTGTTGCCATTGCTACAGGCATCGTGGTGTCACGCTCGTCGTTTG
GTATGGCTTCATTCAGCTCCGGTTCCCAACGATCAAGGCGAGTTACATGATCCCCCATGTTGTGCAAAAA
AGCGGTTAGCTCCTTCGGTCCTCCGATCGTTGTCAGAAGTAAGTTGGCCGCAGTGTTATCACTCATGGTT
ATGGCAGCACTGCATAATTCTCTTACTGTCATGCCATCCGTAAGATGCTTTTCTGTGACTGGTGAGTACT
CAACCAAGTCATTCTGAGAATAGTGTATGCGGCGACCGAGTTGCTCTTGCCCGGCGTCAATACGGGATAA
TACCGCGCCACATAGCAGAACTTTAAAAGTGCTCATCATTGGAAAACGTTCTTCGGGGCGAAAACTCTCA
AGGATCTTACCGCTGTTGAGATCCAGTTCGATGTAACCCACTCGTGCACCCAACTGATCTTCAGCATCTT
TTACTTTCACCAGCGTTTCTGGGTGAGCAAAAACAGGAAGGCAAAATGCCGCAAAAAAGGGAATAAGGGC
GACACGGAAATGTTGAATACTCATACTCTTCCTTTTTCAATATTATTGAAGCATTTATCAGGGTTATTGT
CTCATGAGCGGATACATATTTGAATGTATTTAGAAAAATAAACAAATAGGGGTTCCGCGCACATTTCCCC
GAAAAGTGCCACCTAAATTGTAAGCGTTAATATTTTGTTAAAATTCGCGTTAAATTTTTGTTAAATCAGC
TCATTTTTTAACCAATAGGCCGAAATCGGCAAAATCCCTTATAAATCAAAAGAATAGACCGAGATAGGGT
[37 nt withheld, positions 5111-5147]
AAAGAACGTGGACTCCAACGTCAAAGG
[49 nt withheld, positions 5175-5223]
T
[91 nt withheld, positions 5225-5315]
G
[124 nt withheld, positions 5317-5440]
CCCATTCGCCATTCAGGCTGCGCAACTGTTGGGAAGGGCGATCGGTGCGGGCCTCTTCGCTATTACGCCA
GTCGACC
