>Addgene plasmid #172086 | EIF2B3-A322G | depositor full sequence | sequence record 333673 | Full Sequence
ATGGAATTTCAAGCAGTAGTGATGGCAGTAGGTGGAGGATCTCGGATGACAGACCTAACTTCCAGCATTC
CCAAACCTCTGCTTCCAGTTGGGAACAAACCTTTAATTTGGTACCCATTGAACCTGCTTGAGCGTGTTGG
ATTTGAAGAAGTCATTGTGGTTACAACCAGGGATGTTCAAAAGGCTCTATGTGCAGAATTCAAGATGAAA
ATGAAGCCAGATATTGTGTGTATTCCTGATGATGCTGACATGGGAACTGCAGATTCTTTGCGCTACATAT
ATCCAAAACTTAAGACAGATGTGCTGGTGCTGAGCTGTGATCTGATAACAGACGTTGCCTTACATGAGGT
TGTGGACCTGTTTAGAGCTTATGATGCATCACTTGCTATGTTGATGAGAAAAGGCCAAGATAGCATAGAA
CCTGTTCCCGGTCAAAAGGGGAAAAAAAAAGCAGTGGAGCAGCGTGACTTCATTGGAGTGGACAGCACAG
GAAAGAGGCTGCTCTTCATGGCTAATGAAGCAGACTTGGATGAAGAGCTGGTCATTAAGGGATCCATCCT
ACAGAAGCATCCTAGAATACGTTTCCACACGGGTCTTGTGGATGCCCACCTCTACTGTTTGAAAAAATAC
ATCGTGGACTTCCTAATGGAAAATGGGTCAATAACTTCTATCCGGAGTGAACTGATTCCATATTTAGTGA
GAAAACAGTTTTCCTCAGCTTCCTCACAACAGGGACAAGAAGAAAAAGAGGAGGATCTAAAGAAAAAGGA
GCTGAAGTCCTTAGATATCTACAGTTTTATAAAAGAAGCCAATACACTGAACCTGGCTCCCTATGATGCC
TGCTGGAATGCCTGTCGAGGAGACAGGTGGGAAGACTTGTCCAGATCACAGGTGCGCTGCTATGTCCACA
TCATGAAAGAGGGGCTCTGCTCTCGAGTGAGCACACTGGGACTCTACATGGAAGGAAACAGACAGGTGCC
CAAATTGCTGTCTGCTCTCTGTCCAGAAGAACCACCAGTCCATTCGTCAGCCCAGATTGTCAGCAAACAC
CTGGTTGGAGTTGACAGCCTCATTGGGCCAGAGACACAGATTGGAGAGAAGTCATCCATTAAGCGCTCAG
TCATTGGCTCATCCTGTCTCATAAAAGATAGAGTGACTATTACCAATTGCCTTCTCATGAACTCAGTCAC
TGTGGAGGAAGGAAGCAATATCCAAGGCAGTGTCATCTGCAACAATGCTGTGATCGAGAAGGGTGCAGAC
ATCAAGGACTGCTTGATTGGAAGTGGCCAGAGGATTGAAGCCAAAGCTAAACGAGTGAATGAGGTGATCG
TGGGGAATGACCAGCTCATGGAGATCTGA
